Addgene plasmid #32613: rME
Depositing lab: Connie Cepko. Depositing organization: Harvard Medical School. Publication: Analysis of thyroid response element activity during retinal development. Billings NA, Emerson MM, Cepko CL. PLoS One. 2010 . 5(10):e13739. 10.1371/journal.pone.0013739 PubMed 21060789.
Backbone
  Vector backbone: Stagia3
  Backbone manufacturer: Mark Emerson
  Backbone size w/o insert (bp): 6610
  Vector type: Mammalian Expression
Growth in bacteria
  Bacterial resistance: Ampicillin, 100 μg/mL
  Growth temperature: 37°C
  Growth strain: DH5alpha
  Copy number: Unknown
Gene/Insert
  Gene/Insert name: rME
  Species: G. gallus (chicken)
  Insert size (bp): 28
  Cloning method: Restriction Enzyme; 5′ cloning site XhoI (not destroyed); 3′ cloning site EcoRI (not destroyed)
  Sequencing primers: 5′ GTTCCGCGCACATTTCCCCG
Terms and licenses: Academic/Nonprofit Terms; Industry Terms: Not Available to Industry
How to cite: rME was a gift from Connie Cepko (Addgene plasmid # 32613 ; http://n2t.net/addgene:32613 ; RRID:Addgene_32613)
