[The description below was written by a language model from this plasmid's Addgene catalogue record and pLannotate feature annotations shown in this document.]
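Description:
rME is a reporter plasmid built on the Stagia3 backbone, a mammalian-expression vector designed to test short cis-regulatory DNA elements. It carries a 28 bp chicken (G. gallus) insert named rME, cloned between XhoI and EcoRI sites that are both retained. The record does not define the insert further, but the associated study concerns thyroid response element activity during retinal development, so rME is presumably one of the candidate response elements tested there. The plasmid is propagated in E. coli through a high-copy ColE1/pUC-type origin and selected with ampicillin via the AmpR (β-lactamase) gene and its own promoter.

The annotated sequence (6,630 nt, close to the 6,610 bp backbone plus the insert) shows a bicistronic reporter unit. A synthetic poly(A) signal and an RNA polymerase II transcriptional pause site from the human α2 globin gene lie upstream, an arrangement that normally blocks read-through transcription from the backbone so that reporter signal reflects the inserted element. These are followed by EGFP, an EMCV IRES and a human placental alkaline phosphatase coding sequence (annotated as a SEAP fragment), then β-globin-derived sequence and the rabbit β-globin poly(A) signal. The IRES allows both reporters to be translated from a single transcript, giving a fluorescent and an enzymatic histochemical readout. No promoter is annotated in the interval between the pause site and EGFP where the insert would sit, so the record does not state which minimal promoter, if any, the element acts on. Remaining features are backbone remnants: lac promoter/operator pieces, lacI fragments, an SV40 promoter fragment, the SV40 origin and an SV40 poly(A) signal.
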