Features (pLannotate 1.2.2; 18 found; start..end, strand, type, name):
     46..94      +  polyA_signal   poly(A) signal: synthetic polyadenylation signal
    108..199     +  misc_feature   pause site: RNA polymerase II transcriptional pause signal from the human α2 globin gene
    343..1062    +  CDS            EGFP: the original enhanced GFP (Yang et al., 1996) mammalian codon-optimized
   1073..1642    +  misc_feature   IRES: internal ribosome entry site (IRES) of the encephalomyocarditis virus (EMCV)
   1655..3155    +  CDS            SEAP (fragment): secreted alkaline phosphatase from human placenta The natural enzyme has a C-terminal transmembrane sequence that is replaced by a GPI anchor.
   3577..3648    +  CDS            HBB (fragment): HBB_PONPY - Experimental evidence at transcript level: Swiss-Prot protein existence level 2. Involved in oxygen transport from the lung to the various peripheral tissues. From Pongo pygmaeus (Bornean orangutan).
   3719..3774    +  polyA_signal   β-globin poly(A) signal: rabbit β-globin polyadenylation signal (Gil and Proudfoot, 1987)
   4157..4173    -  protein_bind   lac operator: The lac repressor binds to the lac operator to inhibit transcription in E. coli. This inhibition can be relieved by adding lactose or isopropyl-β-D-thiogalactopyranoside (IPTG). lac repressor encoded by lacI
   4181..4211    -  promoter       lac promoter: promoter for the E. coli lac operon
   4226..4247    -  protein_bind   CAP binding site: CAP binding activates transcription in the presence of cAMP. E. coli catabolite activator protein
   4260..4299    -  CDS            lacI (fragment): lac repressor; lacI; The lac repressor binds to the lac operator to inhibit transcription in E. coli. This inhibition can be relieved by adding lactose or isopropyl-β-D-thiogalactopyranoside (IPTG).
   4306..4328    +  promoter       SV40 promoter (fragment): SV40 enhancer and early promoter
   4352..4487    +  rep_origin     SV40 ori: SV40 origin of replication
   4507..4641    +  polyA_signal   SV40 poly(A) signal: SV40 polyadenylation signal
   4643..4697    -  CDS            lacI (fragment): lac repressor; lacI; The lac repressor binds to the lac operator to inhibit transcription in E. coli. This inhibition can be relieved by adding lactose or isopropyl-β-D-thiogalactopyranoside (IPTG).
   4880..5468    -  rep_origin     ori: high-copy-number ColE1/pMB1/pBR322/pUC origin of replication
   5639..6499    -  CDS            AmpR: β-lactamase; bla; confers resistance to ampicillin, carbenicillin, and related antibiotics
   6500..6604    -  promoter       AmpR promoter: bla
>Addgene plasmid #32613 | rME | depositor full sequence | sequence record 55252 | rME sequence 6630 bps
GTCGAGAAGTAATATTAAGGTACGGGAGGTACTTGGAGCGGCCGCAATAAAATATCTTTATTTTCATTAC
ATCTGTGTGTTGGTTTTTTGTGTGAATCGATAGTACTAACATACGCTCTCCATCAAAACAAAACGAAACA
AAACAAACTAGCAAAATAGGCTGTCCCCAGTGCAAGTGCAGGTGCCAGAACATTTCTCTATCGATAGTCG
ACCAATTGCTCGAGAGGACGTTGGGGTTAGGGGAGGACAGTGGAATTCTATATAATGGAAGCTTGACCGG
AGCCGTTAGTTGCCCGTCGGACGCGATTTGCGAGGCGCTTTATGCGCGCACCGGTCGCCACCATGGTGAG
CAAGGGCGAGGAGCTGTTCACCGGGGTGGTGCCCATCCTGGTCGAGCTGGACGGCGACGTAAACGGCCAC
AAGTTCAGCGTGTCCGGCGAGGGCGAGGGCGATGCCACCTACGGCAAGCTGACCCTGAAGTTCATCTGCA
CCACCGGCAAGCTGCCCGTGCCCTGGCCCACCCTCGTGACCACCCTGACCTACGGCGTGCAGTGCTTCAG
CCGCTACCCCGACCACATGAAGCAGCACGACTTCTTCAAGTCCGCCATGCCCGAAGGCTACGTCCAGGAG
CGCACCATCTTCTTCAAGGACGACGGCAACTACAAGACCCGCGCCGAGGTGAAGTTCGAGGGCGACACCC
TGGTGAACCGCATCGAGCTGAAGGGCATCGACTTCAAGGAGGACGGCAACATCCTGGGGCACAAGCTGGA
GTACAACTACAACAGCCACAACGTCTATATCATGGCCGACAAGCAGAAGAACGGCATCAAGGTGAACTTC
AAGATCCGCCACAACATCGAGGACGGCAGCGTGCAGCTCGCCGACCACTACCAGCAGAACACCCCCATCG
GCGACGGCCCCGTGCTGCTGCCCGACAACCACTACCTGAGCACCCAGTCCGCCCTGAGCAAAGACCCCAA
CGAGAAGCGCGATCACATGGTCCTGCTGGAGTTCGTGACCGCCGCCGGGATCACTCTCGGCATGGACGAG
CTGTACAAGTAAAGCGGCCAATTCTCCCTCCCCCCCCCCTAACGTTACTGGCCGAAGCCGCTTGGAATAA
GGCCGGTGTGCGTTTGTCTATATGTTATTTTCCACCATATTGCCGTCTTTTGGCAATGTGAGGGCCCGGA
AACCTGGCCCTGTCTTCTTGACGAGCATTCCTAGGGGTCTTTCCCCTCTCGCCAAAGGAATGCAAGGTCT
GTTGAATGTCGTGAAGGAAGCAGTTCCTCTGGAAGCTTCTTGAAGACAAACAACGTCTGTAGCGACCCTT
TGCAGGCAGCGGAACCCCCCACCTGGCGACAGGTGCCTCTGCGGCCAAAAGCCACGTGTATAAGATACAC
CTGCAAAGGCGGCACAACCCCAGTGCCACGTTGTGAGTTGGATAGTTGTGGAAAGAGTCAAATGGCTCTC
CTCAAGCGTATTCAACAAGGGGCTGAAGGATGCCCAGAAGGTACCCCATTGTATGGGATCTGATCTGGGG
CCTCGGTGCACATGCTTTACGTGTGTTTAGTCGAGGTTAAAAAAACGTCTAGGCCCCCCGAACCACGGGG
ACGTGGTTTTCCTTTGAAAAACACGATGATAATATGGGGTCGAGGCTGCTGCTGCTGCTGCTGCTGGGCC
TGAGGCTACAGCTCTCCCTGGGCATCATCCTAGTTGAGGAGGAGAACCCGGACTTCTGGAACCGCGAGGC
AGCCGAGGCCCTGGGTGCCGCCAAGAAGCTGCAGCCTGCACAGACAGCCGCCAAGAACCTCATCATCTTC
CTGGGCGATGGGATGGGGGTGTCTACGGTGACAGCTGCCAGGATCCTAAAAGGGCAGAAGAAGGACAAAC
TGGGGCCTGAGATACCCCTGGCCATGGACCGCTTCCCATATGTGGCTCTGTCCAAGACATACAATGTAGA
CAAACATGTGCCAGACAGTGGAGCCACAGCCACGGCCTACCTGTGCGGGGTCAAGGGCAACTTCCAGACC
ATTGGCTTGAGTGCAGCCGCCCGCTTTAACCAGTGCAACACGACACGCGGCAACGAGGTCATCTCCGTGA
TGAATCGGGCCAAGAAAGCAGGGAAGTCAGTGGGAGTGGTAACCACCACACGAGTGCAGCACGCCTCGCC
AGCCGGCACCTACGCCCACACGGTGAACCGCAACTGGTACTCGGACGCCGACGTGCCTGCCTCGGCCCGC
CAGGAGGGGTGCCAGGACATCGCTACGCAGCTCATCTCCAACATGGACATTGATGTGATCCTAGGTGGAG
GCCGAAAGTACATGTTTCGCATGGGAACCCCAGACCCTGAGTACCCAGATGACTACAGCCAAGGTGGGAC
CAGGCTGGACGGGAAGAATCTGGTGCAGGAATGGCTCGGCGAACGCCAGGGTGCCCGGTACGTGTGGAAC
CGCACTGAGCTCATGCAGGCTTCCCTGGACCCGTCTGTGACCCATCTCATGGGTCTCTTTGAGCCTGGAG
ACATGAAATACGAGATCCACCGAGACTCCACACTGGACCCCTCCCTGATGGAGATGACAGAGGCTGCCCT
GCGCCTGCTGAGCAGACACCCCCGCGGCTTCTTCCTCTTCGTGGAGGGTGGTCGCATCGACCATGGTCAT
CATGAAAGCAGGGCTTACCGGGCACTGACTGAGACGATCATGTTCGACGACGCCATTGAGAGGGCGGGCC
AGCTCACCAGCGAGGAGGACACGCTGAGCCTCGTCACTGCCGACCACTCCCACGTCTTCTCCTTCGGAGG
CTACCCCCTGCGAGGGAGCTCCTTCATCGGGCTGGCCGCTGGCAAGGCCCGGGACAGGAAGGCCTACACG
GTCCTCCTATACGGAAACGGTCCAGGCTATGTGCTCAAGGACGGCGCCCGGCCGGATGTTACCGAGAGCG
AGAGCGGGAGCCCCGAGTATCGGCAGCAGTCAGCAGTGCCCCTGGACGAAGAGACCCACGCAGGCGAGGA
CGTGGCGGTGTTCGCGCGCGGCCCGCAGGCGCACCTGGTTCACGGCGTGCAGGAGCAGACCTTCATAGCG
CACGTCATGGCCTTCGCCGCCTGCCTGGAGCCCTACACCGCCTGCGACCTGGCGCCCCCCGCCGGCACCA
CCGACGCCGCGCACCCGGGGCGGTCCGTGGTCCCCGCGTTGCTTCCTCTGCTGGCCGGGACCCTGCTGCT
GCTGGAGACGGCCACTGCTCCCTGAGTGTCCCGTCCCTGGGGCTCCTGCTTCCCCATCCCGGAGTTCTCC
TGCTCCCCACCTCCTGTCGTCCTGCCTGGCCTCCAGCCCGAGTCGTCATCCCCGGAGTCCCTATACAGAG
GTCCTGCCATGGAACCTTCCCCTCCCCGTGCGCTCTGGGGACTGAGCCCATGACACCAAACCTGCCCCTT
GGCTGCTCTCGGACTCCCTACCCCAACCCCAGGGACTGCAGGTTGTGCCCTGTGGCTGCCTGCACCCCAG
GAAAGGAGGGGGCTCAGGCCATCCAGCCACCACCTACAGCCCAGTGGGTACGGTCGAGGATATCGCGGCC
GGCCGCACTCCTCAGGTGCAGGCTGCCTATCAGAAGGTGGTGGCTGGTGTGGCCAATGCCCTGGCTCACA
AATACCACTGAGATCTTTTTCCCTCTGCCAAAAATTATGGGGACATCATGAAGCCCCTTGAGCATCTGAC
TTCTGGCTAATAAAGGAAATTTATTTTCATTGCAATAGTGTGTTGGAATTTTTTGTGTCTCTCACTCGGA
AGGACATATGGGAGGGCAAATCATTTAAAACATCAGAATGAGTATTTGGTTTAGAGTTTGGCAACATATG
CCATATGCTGGCTGCCATGAACAAAGGTGGCTATAAAGAGGTCATCAGTATATGAAACAGCCCCCTGCTG
TCCATTCCTTATTCCATAGAAAAGCCTTGACTTGAGGTTAGATTTTTTTTATATTTTGTTTTGTGTTATT
TTTTTCTTTAACATCCCTAAAATTTTCCTTACATGTTTTACTAGCCAGATTTTTCCTCCTCTCCTGACTA
CTCCCAGTCATAGCTGTCCCTCTTCTCTTATGAAGATCCCTCGACCTGCAGCCCAAGCTTGGCGTAATCA
TGGTCATAGCTGTTTCCTGTGTGAAATTGTTATCCGCTCACAATTCCACACAACATACGAGCCGGAAGCA
TAAAGTGTAAAGCCTGGGGTGCCTAATGAGTGAGCTAACTCACATTAATTGCGTTGCGCTCACTGCCCGC
TTTCCAGTCGGGAAACCTGTCGTGCCAGCGGATCCGCATCTCAATTAGTCAGCAACCATAGTCCCGCCCC
TAACTCCGCCCATCCCGCCCCTAACTCCGCCCAGTTCCGCCCATTCTCCGCCCCATGGCTGACTAATTTT
TTTTATTTATGCAGAGGCCGAGGCCGCCTCGGCCTCTGAGCTATTCCAGAAGTAGTGAGGAGGCTTTTTT
GGAGGCCTAGGCTTTTGCAAAAAGCTAACTTGTTTATTGCAGCTTATAATGGTTACAAATAAAGCAATAG
CATCACAAATTTCACAAATAAAGCATTTTTTTCACTGCATTCTAGTTGTGGTTTGTCCAAACTCATCAAT
GTATCTTATCATGTCTGGATCCGCTGCATTAATGAATCGGCCAACGCGCGGGGAGAGGCGGTTTGCGTAT
TGGGCGCTCTTCCGCTTCCTCGCTCACTGACTCGCTGCGCTCGGTCGTTCGGCTGCGGCGAGCGGTATCA
GCTCACTCAAAGGCGGTAATACGGTTATCCACAGAATCAGGGGATAACGCAGGAAAGAACATGTGAGCAA
AAGGCCAGCAAAAGGCCAGGAACCGTAAAAAGGCCGCGTTGCTGGCGTTTTTCCATAGGCTCCGCCCCCC
TGACGAGCATCACAAAAATCGACGCTCAAGTCAGAGGTGGCGAAACCCGACAGGACTATAAAGATACCAG
GCGTTTCCCCCTGGAAGCTCCCTCGTGCGCTCTCCTGTTCCGACCCTGCCGCTTACCGGATACCTGTCCG
CCTTTCTCCCTTCGGGAAGCGTGGCGCTTTCTCAATGCTCACGCTGTAGGTATCTCAGTTCGGTGTAGGT
CGTTCGCTCCAAGCTGGGCTGTGTGCACGAACCCCCCGTTCAGCCCGACCGCTGCGCCTTATCCGGTAAC
TATCGTCTTGAGTCCAACCCGGTAAGACACGACTTATCGCCACTGGCAGCAGCCACTGGTAACAGGATTA
GCAGAGCGAGGTATGTAGGCGGTGCTACAGAGTTCTTGAAGTGGTGGCCTAACTACGGCTACACTAGAAG
GACAGTATTTGGTATCTGCGCTCTGCTGAAGCCAGTTACCTTCGGAAAAAGAGTTGGTAGCTCTTGATCC
GGCAAACAAACCACCGCTGGTAGCGGTGGTTTTTTTGTTTGCAAGCAGCAGATTACGCGCAGAAAAAAAG
GATCTCAAGAAGATCCTTTGATCTTTTCTACGGGGTCTGACGCTCAGTGGAACGAAAACTCACGTTAAGG
GATTTTGGTCATGAGATTATCAAAAAGGATCTTCACCTAGATCCTTTTAAATTAAAAATGAAGTTTTAAA
TCAATCTAAAGTATATATGAGTAAACTTGGTCTGACAGTTACCAATGCTTAATCAGTGAGGCACCTATCT
CAGCGATCTGTCTATTTCGTTCATCCATAGTTGCCTGACTCCCCGTCGTGTAGATAACTACGATACGGGA
GGGCTTACCATCTGGCCCCAGTGCTGCAATGATACCGCGAGACCCACGCTCACCGGCTCCAGATTTATCA
GCAATAAACCAGCCAGCCGGAAGGGCCGAGCGCAGAAGTGGTCCTGCAACTTTATCCGCCTCCATCCAGT
CTATTAATTGTTGCCGGGAAGCTAGAGTAAGTAGTTCGCCAGTTAATAGTTTGCGCAACGTTGTTGCCAT
TGCTACAGGCATCGTGGTGTCACGCTCGTCGTTTGGTATGGCTTCATTCAGCTCCGGTTCCCAACGATCA
AGGCGAGTTACATGATCCCCCATGTTGTGCAAAAAAGCGGTTAGCTCCTTCGGTCCTCCGATCGTTGTCA
GAAGTAAGTTGGCCGCAGTGTTATCACTCATGGTTATGGCAGCACTGCATAATTCTCTTACTGTCATGCC
ATCCGTAAGATGCTTTTCTGTGACTGGTGAGTACTCAACCAAGTCATTCTGAGAATAGTGTATGCGGCGA
CCGAGTTGCTCTTGCCCGGCGTCAATACGGGATAATACCGCGCCACATAGCAGAACTTTAAAAGTGCTCA
TCATTGGAAAACGTTCTTCGGGGCGAAAACTCTCAAGGATCTTACCGCTGTTGAGATCCAGTTCGATGTA
ACCCACTCGTGCACCCAACTGATCTTCAGCATCTTTTACTTTCACCAGCGTTTCTGGGTGAGCAAAAACA
GGAAGGCAAAATGCCGCAAAAAAGGGAATAAGGGCGACACGGAAATGTTGAATACTCATACTCTTCCTTT
TTCAATATTATTGAAGCATTTATCAGGGTTATTGTCTCATGAGCGGATACATATTTGAATGTATTTAGAA
AAATAAACAAATAGGGGTTCCGCGCACATTTCCCCGAAAAGTGCCACCTG
