>Addgene plasmid #32613 | rME | addgene partial sequence | sequence record 55962 | EGFP-N 5'-CGTCGCCGTCCAGCTCGACCAG-3'
TGCTCACCATGGTGGCGACCGGTGCGCGCATAAAGCGCCTCGCAAATCGCGTCCGACGGGCAACTAACGG
CTCCGGTCAAGCTTCCATTATATAGAATTCCACTGTCCTCCCCTAACCCCAACGTCCTCTCGAGCAATTG
GTCGACTATCGATAGAGAAATGTTCTGGCACCTGCACTTGCACTGGGGACAGCCTATTTTGCTAGTTTGT
TTTGTTTCGTTTTGTTTTGATGGAGAGCGTATGTTAGTACTATCGATTCACACAAAAAACCAACACACAG
ATGTAATGAAAATAAAGATATTTTATTGCGGCCGCTCCAAGTACCTCCCGTACCTTAATATTACTTCTCG
ACCCAGGTGGCACTTTTCGGGGAAATGTGCGCGGAACCCCTATTTGTTTATTTTTCTAAATACATTCAAA
TATGTATCCGCTCATGAGACAATAACCCTGATAAATGCTTCAATAATATTGAAAAAGGAAGAGTATGAGT
ATTCAACATTTCCGTGTCGCCCTTATTCCCTTTTTTGCGGCATTTTGCCTTCCTGTTTTTGCTCACCCAG
AAACGCTGGTGAAAGTAAAAGATGCTGAAGATCAGTTGGGTGCACGAGTGGGTTACATCGAACTGGATCT
CAACAGCGGTAAGATCCTTGAGAGTTTTCGCCCCGAAGAACGTTTTCCAATGATGAGCACTTTTAAAGTT
CTGCTATGTGGCGCGGTATTATCCCGTATTGACGCCGGGCAAGAGCAACTCGGTCGCCGCATACACTATT
CTCAGAATGACTTGGTTGAGTACTCACCAGTCACAGAAAAGCATCTTACGGATGGCATGACAGTAAGAGA
ATTATGCAGTGCTGCCATAACCATGAGTGATAACACTGCGGCCAACTTACT
