>Addgene plasmid #32613 | rME | addgene partial sequence | sequence record 56467 | IRES-F 5'-TGGCTCTCCTCAAGCGTATT-3'
CCCCATTGTATGGGATCTGATCTGGGGCCTCGGTGCACATGCTTTACATGTGTTTAGTCGAGGTTAAAAA
AACGTCTAGGCCCCCCGAACCACGGGGACGTGGTTTTCCTTTGAAAAACACGATGATAATATGGGGTCGA
GGCTGCTGCTGCTGCTGCTGCTGGGCCTGAGGCTACAGCTCTCCCTGGGCATCATCCCAGTTGAGGAGGA
GAACCCGGACTTCTGGAACCGCGAGGCAGCCGAGGCCCTGGGTGCCGCCAAGAAGCTGCAGCCTGCACAG
ACAGCCGCCAAGAACCTCATCATCTTCCTGGGCGATGGGATGGGGGTGTCTACGGTGACAGCTGCCAGGA
TCCTAAAAGGGCAGAAGAAGGACAAACTGGGGCCTGAGATACCCCTGGCCATGGACCGCTTCCCATATGT
GGCTCTGTCCAAGACATACAATGTAGACAAACATGTGCCAGACAGTGGAGCCACAGCCACGGCCTACCTG
TGCGGGGTCAAGGGCAACTTCCAGACCATTGGCTTGAGTGCAGCCGCCCGCTTTAACCAGTGCAACACGA
CACGCGGCAACGAGGTCATCTCCGTGATGAATCGGGCCAAGAAAGCAGGGAAGTCAGTGGGAGTGGTAAC
CACCACACGAGTGCAGCACGCCTCGCCAGCCGGCACCTACGCCCACACGGTGAACCGCAACTGGTACTCG
GACGCCGACGTGCCTGCCTCGGCCCGCCAGGAGGGGTGCCAGGACATCGCTACGCAGCTCATCTCCAACA
TGGACATTGACGTGATCCTAGGTGGAGGCCGAAAGTACATGTTTCGCATGGGAACCCCAGACCCTGAGTA
CCCAGATGACTACAGCCAAGGTGGGACCAGGCTGGACGGGAAGAATCTGGTGCAGGAATGGCTGG
